>Addgene plasmid #182497 | pTET GFP10-FRB/FKBP-GFP11 | addgene full sequence | sequence record 361532 | Addgene NGS Result
GCCCTTTCGTCTTCACCTCGAGTCCCTATCAGTGATAGAGATTGACATCCCTATCAGTGATAGAGATACT
GAGCACATCAGCAGGACGCACTGACCGAGTTCATTAAAGAGGAGAAAGATACCCATGGGCGATTTACCAG
ACGACCATTACCTGTCGACACAAACTATCCTTTCGAAAGATCTCAACGGAACTGACGTTGGGTCTGGCGG
TGGTTCCGGTGGTGGAGGTTCTCATATGGAGCTGATCCGAGTGGCCATCCTCTGGCAT
[270 nt withheld, positions 269-538]
TAAGGTACCTAACTAAGTAATTAAAGGAAACAGACGATGACTAGTGGAGTGCAGGTGGAAACCATCTCCC
CAGGAAACGGGCGCACCTTCCCCAAGCGCGGCCAGACCTGCGTGGTGCACTACACCGGGATGCTTGAAGA
TGGAAAGAAATTTGATTCCTCCCGGGACAGAAACAAGCCCTTTAAGTTTATGCTAGGCAAGCAGGAGGTG
ATCCGAGGCTGGGAAGAAGGGGTTGCCCAGATGAGTGTGGGTCAGAGAGCCAAACTGACTATATCACCTG
ACTATGCATACGGAGCTACAGGTCATCCTGGAATTATTCCACCTCACGCTACTCTCGTCTTCGATGTGGA
GCTTCTAAAACTGGAAGGATCCGGTGGCGGTGGTTCAGGTGGAGGGTCTGGTGGCGGATCAACATCTGAA
AAGCGTGACCACATGGTCCTTCTTGAGTATGTAACTGCTGCTGGGATTACAGATGCATCTTAACTCGAGC
ACCACCACCACCACCACTGAGATCCGGCTGCTAACAAAGCCCGAAAGGAAGCTGAGTTGGCTGCTGCCAC
CGCTGAGCAATAACTAGCATAACCTCTAGAGGCATCAAATAAAACGAAAGGCTCAGTCGAAAGACTGGGC
CTTTCGTTTTATCTGTTGTTTGTCGGTGAACGCTCTCCTGAGTAGGACAAATCCGCCGCCCTAGACCTAG
GGCGTTCGGCTGCGGCGAGCGGTATCAGCTCACTCAAAGGCGGTAATACGGTTATCCACAGAATCAGGGG
ATAACGCAGGAAAGAACATGTGAGCAAAAGGCCAGCAAAAGGCCAGGAACCGTAAAAAGGCCGCGTTGCT
GGCGTTTTTCCATAGGCTCCGCCCCCCTGACGAGCATCACAAAAATCGACGCTCAAGTCAGAGGTGGCGA
AACCCGACAGGACTATAAAGATACCAGGCGTTTCCCCCTGGAAGCTCCCTCGTGCGCTCTCCTGTTCCGA
CCCTGCCGCTTACCGGATACCTGTCCGCCTTTCTCCCTTCGGGAAGCGTGGCGCTTTCTCATAGCTCACG
CTGTAGGTATCTCAGTTCGGTGTAGGTCGTTCGCTCCAAGCTGGGCTGTGTGCACGAACCCCCCGTTCAG
CCCGACCGCTGCGCCTTATCCGGTAACTATCGTCTTGAGTCCAACCCGGTAAGACACGACTTATCGCCAC
TGGCAGCAGCCACTGGTAACAGGATTAGCAGAGCGAGGTATGTAGGCGGTGCTACAGAGTTCTTGAAGTG
GTGGCCTAACTACGGCTACACTAGAAGGACAGTATTTGGTATCTGCGCTCTGCTGAAGCCAGTTACCTTC
GGAAAAAGAGTTGGTAGCTCTTGATCCGGCAAACAAACCACCGCTGGTAGCGGTGGTTTTTTTGTTTGCA
AGCAGCAGATTACGCGCAGAAAAAAAGGATCTCAAGAAGATCCTTTGATCTTTTCTACGGGGTCTGACGC
TCAGTGGAACGAAAACTCACGTTAAGGGATTTTGGTCATGACTAGCGCTTGGATTCTCACCAATAAAAAA
CGCCCGGCGGCAACCGAGCGTTCTGAACAAATCCAGATGGAGTTCTGAGGTCATTACTGGATCTATCAAC
AGGAGTCCAAGCTTAAGACCCACTTTCACATTTAAGTTGTTTTTCTAATCCGTATATGATCAATTCAAGG
CCGAATAAGAAGGCTGGCTCTGCACCTTGGTGATCAAATAATTCGATAGCTTGTCGTAATAATGGCGGCA
TACTATCAGTAGTAGGTGTTTCCCTTTCTTCTTTAGCGACTTGATGCTCTTGATCTTCCAATACGCAACC
TAAAGTAAAATGCCCCACAGCGCTGAGTGCATATAATGCATTCTCTAGTGAAAAACCTTGTTGGCATAAA
AAGGCTAATTGATTTTCGAGAGTTTCATACTGTTTTTCTGTAGGCCGTGTACCTAAATGTACTTTTGCTC
CATCGCGATGACTTAGTAAAGCACATCTAAAACTTTTAGCGTTATTACGTAAAAAATCTTGCCAGCTTTC
CCCTTCTAAAGGGCAAAAGTGAGTATGGTGCCTATCTAACATCTCAATGGCCAAGGCGTCGAGCAATGCC
CGCTTATTTTTTACATGCCAATACAATGTAGGCTGCTCTACACCTAGCTTCTGGGTGAGTTTACGGGTTG
TTAAACCTTCGATTCCGACCTCATTAAGCAGCTCTAATGCGCTGTTAATCACTTTACTTTTATCTAATCT
GGACATCATTAATGTTTATTGAGCTCTCGAACCCCAGAGTCCCGCATTATTTGCCGACTACCTTGGTGAT
CTCGCCTTTCACGTAGTGGACAAATTCTTCCAACTGATCTGCGCGCGAGGCCAAGCGATCTTCTTCTTGT
CCAAGATAAGCCTGTCTAGCTTCAAGTATGACGGGCTGATACTGGGCCGGCAGGCGCTCCATTGCCCAGT
CGGCAGCGACATCCTTCGGCGCGATTTTGCCGGTTACTGCGCTGTACCAAATGCGGGACAACGTAAGCAC
TACATTTCGCTCATCGCCAGCCCAGTCGGGCGGCGAGTTCCATAGCGTTAAGGTTTCATTTAGCGCCTCA
AATAGATCCTGTTCAGGAACCGGATCAAAGAGTTCCTCCGCCGCTGGACCTACCAAGGCAACGCTATGTT
CTCTTGCTTTTGTCAGCAAGATAGCCAGATCAATGTCGATCGTGGCTGGCTCGAAGATACCTGCAAGAAT
GTCATTGCGCTGCCATTCTCCAAATTGCAGTTCGCGCTTAGCTGGATAACGCCACGGAATGATGTCGTCG
TGCACAACAATGGTGACTTCTACAGCGCGGAGAATCTCGCTCTCTCCAGGGGAAGCCGAAGTTTCCAAAA
GGTCGTTGATCAAAGCTCGCCGCGTTGTTTCATCAAGCCTTACGGTCACCGTAACCAGCAAATCAATATC
ACTGTGTGGCTTCAGGCCGCCATCCACTGCGGAGCCGTACAAATGTACGGCCAGCAACGTCGGTTCGAGA
TGGCGCTCGATGACGCCAACTACCTCTGATAGTTGAGTCGATACTTCGGCGATCACCGCTTCCCTCATGA
TGTTTAACTTTGTTTTAGGGCGACTGCCCTGCTGCGTAACATCGTTGCTGCTCCATAACATCGAACATCG
ACCCACGGCGTAACGCGCTTGCTGCTTGGATGCCCGAGGCATAGACTGTACCCCAAAAAAACAGTCATAA
CAAGCCATGAAAACCGCCACTGCGCCGTTACCATGCGAAACGATCCTCATCCTGTCTCTTGATCAGATCT
TGATCCCCTGCGCCATCAGATCCTTGGCGGCAAGAAAGCCATCCAGTTTACTTTGCAGGGCTTCCCAACC
TTACCAGAGGGCGCCCCAGCTGGCAATTCCGACGTCTAAGAAACCATTATTATCATGACATTAACCTATA
AAAATAGGCGTATCACGAG
Features (pLannotate 1.2.2; 14 found; start..end, strand, type, name):
     23..96      +  promoter       PLtetO-1 promoter: modified phage lambda PL promoter with tet operator sites (Lutz and Bujard, 1997)
    110..187     +  CDS            (3-F)Tyr-EGFP (fragment): (3-F)Tyr-EGFP is a basic (constitutively fluorescent) green fluorescent protein published in 2004, derived from Aequorea victoria.
    257..535     +  CDS            FRB (sequence partly withheld): FKBP-rapamycin binding domain of human FRAP
    584..904     +  CDS            FKBP1A: FKB1A_HUMAN - Also known as FKBP1, FKBP12. Experimental evidence at protein level: Swiss-Prot protein existence level 1. Keeps in an inactive conformation TGFBR1, the TGF-beta type I serine/threonine kinase receptor, preventing TGF-beta receptor activation in absence of ligand. Recruits SMAD7 to ACVR1B which prevents the association of SMAD2 and SMAD3 with the activin receptor complex, thereby blocking the activin signal. May modulate the RYR1 calcium channel activity. PPIases accelerate the folding of proteins. It catalyzes the cis-trans isomerization of proline imidic peptide bonds in oligop
    962..1009    +  CDS            GFP11: 11th β-strand of superfolder GFP associates with GFP(1-10), consisting of the first 10 β-strands, to reconstitute fluorescent GFP (Cabantous et al., 2005; Kamiyama et al., 2016)
   1028..1045    +  CDS            9xHis (fragment): 9xHis affinity tag
   1055..1104    +  CDS            SET1 (fragment): solubility-enhancement tag derived from T7 phage gene 10B
   1134..1220    +  terminator     rrnB T1 terminator: Escherichia coli rrnB; transcription terminator T1 from the E. coli rrnB gene
   1385..1973    -  rep_origin     ori: high-copy-number ColE1/pMB1/pBR322/pUC origin of replication
   2061..2155    -  terminator     lambda t0 terminator: transcription terminator from phage lambda
   2161..2784    -  CDS            TetR: tetracycline repressor TetR; tetR from transposon Tn10; TetR binds to the tetracycline operator tetO to inhibit transcription. This inhibition can be relieved by adding tetracycline or doxycycline.
   2825..3616    -  CDS            SmR: aminoglycoside adenylyltransferase (Murphy, 1985); aadA; confers resistance to spectinomycin and streptomycin
   3623..3679    -  CDS            GmR (fragment): gentamycin acetyltransferase; aacC1; confers resistance to gentamycin
   3824..3943    -  CDS            tnpA (fragment): TN5P_ECOLX - Also known as tnp. Experimental evidence at protein level: Swiss-Prot protein existence level 1. Mediates transposition of transposon Tn5 by a 'cut and paste' mechanism. First, the monomeric transposase binds the 19 bp inverted DNA repeats flanking the transposon. Then, dimerization of the DNA- bound transposase creates a synaptic DNA complex. After nicking of the first DNA strand, excision of the transposon proceeds through a series of intermediates. The transposase then mediates the insertion of the transposon at a new site by strand transfer. The activity of the wild- type tran
