[The description below was written by a language model from this plasmid's Addgene catalogue record and pLannotate feature annotations shown in this document.]
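Description:
pTET GFP10-FRB/FKBP-GFP11 is a 3,987 bp bacterial expression plasmid built on the pTET (PROTET) backbone for inducible coexpression of two tagged proteins in E. coli. It is selected with spectinomycin through an aadA (SmR) aminoglycoside adenylyltransferase gene. Replication depends on a ColE1/pMB1-type origin. The annotation tool labels this origin generically as high copy, whereas the catalogue lists the plasmid as low copy. The backbone also carries its own Tn10 TetR repressor gene followed by a lambda t0 terminator. Short gentamicin-resistance and Tn5 transposase fragments next to the marker appear to be non-functional remnants.

A single annotated PLtetO-1 promoter, a lambda PL derivative bearing tet operators, sits upstream of both open reading frames, and an rrnB T1 terminator follows them, which suggests a bicistronic arrangement. TetR keeps the promoter off until a tetracycline-class inducer is added. The first cistron encodes a short GFP fragment, annotated as an EGFP fragment and corresponding to the GFP10 strand tag, fused to the N-terminus of the FRB domain of human mTOR/FRAP. The second encodes FKBP12 (FKBP1A) with GFP11 at its C-terminus. The catalogue gives mouse as the species for FKBP, while the annotation matches the human protein. Partial His-tag and T7 gene 10B-derived matches lie downstream of GFP11, and the record does not say whether they are translated.

The plasmid serves the tripartite split-GFP protein-protein interaction assay. Association of the two partners brings GFP10 and GFP11 together so that a separately supplied GFP1-9 detector fragment, not encoded here, can complement them and fluoresce. FRB and FKBP are a well-known rapamycin-dependent pair, so this construct plausibly acts as an inducible interaction control. The catalogue's mention of "coiled coils" does not match the annotated inserts.
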