Addgene plasmid #182497: pTET GFP10-FRB/FKBP-GFP11
Purpose: Tripartite split-GFP. E. coli vector. Inducible coexpression of GFP10-FRB and FKBP-GFP11 coiled coils
Depositing lab: Stéphanie Cabantous. Depositing organization: INSERM U1037, Centre de Cancerologie de Toulouse. Publication: High-Throughput Protein-Protein Interaction Assays Using Tripartite Split-GFP Complementation. Pedelacq JD, Waldo GS, Cabantous S. Methods Mol Biol. 2019;2025:423-437. doi: 10.1007/978-1-4939-9624-7_20. PubMed 31267465.
Backbone
  Vector backbone: pTET (PROTET)
  Total vector size (bp): 3987
  Vector type: Bacterial Expression
Growth in bacteria
  Bacterial resistance: Spectinomycin, 50 μg/mL
  Growth temperature: 37°C
  Growth strain: NEB Stable
  Copy number: Low Copy
Gene/Insert 1
  Gene/Insert name: FRB (alt name: FRB domain of mTOR)
  Species: H. sapiens (human), Synthetic
  Promoter: TET
  Tag / fusion protein: split GFP10 tripartite (N terminal on insert)
  Cloning method: Restriction Enzyme; 5′ cloning site NdeI (not destroyed); 3′ cloning site KpnI (not destroyed)
  Sequencing primers: 5′ TCGAGTCCCTATCAGTGATAGAG; 3′ CGGATTTGTCCTACTCAGGAGAG
Gene/Insert 2
  Gene/Insert name: FKBP (alt name: FK506 binding protein 1A)
  Species: M. musculus (mouse), Synthetic
  Entrez Gene: Fkbp1a (a.k.a. FKBP12, Fkbp, Fkbp1)
  Promoter: TET
  Tag / fusion protein: split GFP11 tripartite (C terminal on insert)
  Cloning method: Restriction Enzyme; 5′ cloning site SpeI (not destroyed); 3′ cloning site BamHI (not destroyed)
  Sequencing primers: 5′ TCGAGTCCCTATCAGTGATAGAG; 3′ CGGATTTGTCCTACTCAGGAGAG
Terms and licenses: Academic/Nonprofit Terms; Industry Terms: Not Available to Industry
How to cite: pTET GFP10-FRB/FKBP-GFP11 was a gift from Stéphanie Cabantous (Addgene plasmid # 182497 ; http://n2t.net/addgene:182497 ; RRID:Addgene_182497)
